Addgene plasmid #55833: mDsRed-H2B-6
Purpose: Localization: Nucleus/Histones, Excitation: 557, Emission: 585
Depositing lab: Michael Davidson. Depositing organization: Florida State University, Tallahassee.
Backbone
  Vector backbone: mDsRed
  Backbone size w/o insert (bp): 4750
  Vector type: Mammalian Expression
  Selectable markers: Neomycin (select with G418)
Growth in bacteria
  Bacterial resistance: Kanamycin, 50 μg/mL
  Growth temperature: 37°C
  Growth strain: DH5alpha
  Copy number: High Copy
Gene/Insert
  Gene/Insert name: H2B (alt names: Human Histone H2B; NM_021058.3)
  Species: H. sapiens (human)
  Mutation: D26G and V119I in H2B
  Entrez Gene: H2BC11 (a.k.a. H2B/r, H2BFR, H2BJ, HIST1H2BJ)
  Promoter: CMV
  Tag / fusion protein: mDsRed
  Cloning method: Unknown
  Sequencing primers: 5′ CMV-F; 3′ SV40pA-R
Terms and licenses: Academic/Nonprofit Terms; Industry Terms: Not Available to Industry
Depositor comments: . Excitation = 557; Emission = 585
How to cite: mDsRed-H2B-6 was a gift from Michael Davidson (Addgene plasmid # 55833 ; http://n2t.net/addgene:55833 ; RRID:Addgene_55833)
