[The description below was written by a language model from this plasmid's Addgene catalogue record and pLannotate feature annotations shown in this document.]
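Description:
mDsRed-H2B-6 is a mammalian expression plasmid that produces human histone H2B fused to a monomeric DsRed red fluorescent protein, giving a chromatin/nuclear marker for fluorescence imaging (recorded excitation 557 nm, emission 585 nm). It is built on an mDsRed backbone whose layout resembles the common N1-style fluorescent protein vectors. The sequenced record is about 5.1 kb. A high-copy ColE1/pUC-type origin supports propagation in E. coli, and an f1 origin is also present. A single NeoR/KanR (Tn5 aminoglycoside phosphotransferase) gene serves both hosts. The bacterial bla promoter upstream drives kanamycin resistance in bacteria, while the SV40 enhancer/early promoter drives G418 resistance in mammalian cells, with the HSV TK polyadenylation signal terminating the cassette. The short ble, bGH poly(A) and SV40 large T antigen hits in the annotation are fragments, most likely residual or incidental matches rather than functional elements.

The expression cassette uses the human CMV immediate-early enhancer and promoter, followed by a remnant of the multiple cloning site, the H2B coding sequence (HIST1H2BJ/H2BC11), and then the fluorescent protein, annotated as DsRed.M1. The gap between the two coding sequences is short, consistent with a small linker, so the fluorescent protein sits at the C-terminus of the histone. An SV40 poly(A) signal ends the transcript. The record notes two substitutions in H2B, D26G and V119I. The cloning method is not stated. Because the fusion is expected to be incorporated into nucleosomes, the construct is typically used by transient transfection or G418-selected stable expression to label nuclei and chromosomes in live or fixed cells, for example to follow mitosis or as a red nuclear counterstain alongside other fluorescent reporters.
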