Features (pLannotate 1.2.2; 15 found; start..end, strand, type, name):
     71..865     +  CDS            NeoR/KanR: aminoglycoside phosphotransferase from Tn5; aph(3')-II (or nptII); confers resistance to neomycin, kanamycin, and G418 (Geneticin®)
    886..1038    +  CDS            ble (fragment): BLE_KLEPN - Experimental evidence at protein level: Swiss-Prot protein existence level 1. Binding protein with a strong affinity to the bleomycin family of antibiotics. Binds to CL990; an antimitotic-antibiotic compound. From Klebsiella pneumoniae.
   1097..1144    +  polyA_signal   HSV TK poly(A) signal: herpes simplex virus thymidine kinase polyadenylation signal (Cole and Stacy, 1985)
   1235..1251    -  polyA_signal   bGH poly(A) signal (fragment): bovine growth hormone polyadenylation signal
   1473..2061    +  rep_origin     ori: high-copy-number ColE1/pMB1/pBR322/pUC origin of replication
   2236..2539    +  enhancer       CMV enhancer: human cytomegalovirus immediate early enhancer
   2540..2743    +  promoter       CMV promoter: human cytomegalovirus (CMV) immediate early promoter
   2766..2827    +  misc_feature   MCS (fragment): multiple cloning site
   2832..3209    +  CDS            H2B: human histone H2B; HIST1H2BJ
   3228..3902    +  CDS            DsRed.M1: DsRed.M1 is a basic (constitutively fluorescent) red fluorescent protein published in 2007, derived from Discosoma sp..
   3921..4004    +  CDS            large T antigen (fragment): large T antigen from SV40 (simian virus 40)
   4027..4148    +  polyA_signal   SV40 poly(A) signal: SV40 polyadenylation signal
   4182..4610    -  rep_origin     f1 ori (sequence partly withheld): f1 bacteriophage origin of replication; arrow indicates direction of (+) strand synthesis
   4637..4741    +  promoter       AmpR promoter: bla
   4743..36      +  promoter       SV40 promoter (across the origin): SV40 enhancer and early promoter
>Addgene plasmid #55833 | mDsRed-H2B-6 | addgene full sequence | sequence record 332023 | Addgene NGS Result
TGAGGAGGCTTTTTTGGAGGCCTAGGCTTTTGCAAAGATCGATCAAGAGACAGGATGAGGATCGTTTCGC
ATGATTGAACAAGATGGATTGCACGCAGGTTCTCCGGCCGCTTGGGTGGAGAGGCTATTCGGCTATGACT
GGGCACAACAGACAATCGGCTGCTCTGATGCCGCCGTGTTCCGGCTGTCAGCGCAGGGGCGCCCGGTTCT
TTTTGTCAAGACCGACCTGTCCGGTGCCCTGAATGAACTGCAAGACGAGGCAGCGCGGCTATCGTGGCTG
GCCACGACGGGCGTTCCTTGCGCAGCTGTGCTCGACGTTGTCACTGAAGCGGGAAGGGACTGGCTGCTAT
TGGGCGAAGTGCCGGGGCAGGATCTCCTGTCATCTCACCTTGCTCCTGCCGAGAAAGTATCCATCATGGC
TGATGCAATGCGGCGGCTGCATACGCTTGATCCGGCTACCTGCCCATTCGACCACCAAGCGAAACATCGC
ATCGAGCGAGCACGTACTCGGATGGAAGCCGGTCTTGTCGATCAGGATGATCTGGACGAAGAGCATCAGG
GGCTCGCGCCAGCCGAACTGTTCGCCAGGCTCAAGGCGAGCATGCCCGACGGCGAGGATCTCGTCGTGAC
CCATGGCGATGCCTGCTTGCCGAATATCATGGTGGAAAATGGCCGCTTTTCTGGATTCATCGACTGTGGC
CGGCTGGGTGTGGCGGACCGCTATCAGGACATAGCGTTGGCTACCCGTGATATTGCTGAAGAGCTTGGCG
GCGAATGGGCTGACCGCTTCCTCGTGCTTTACGGTATCGCCGCTCCCGATTCGCAGCGCATCGCCTTCTA
TCGCCTTCTTGACGAGTTCTTCTGAGCGGGACTCTGGGGTTCGAAATGACCGACCAAGCGACGCCCAACC
TGCCATCACGAGATTTCGATTCCACCGCCGCCTTCTATGAAAGGTTGGGCTTCGGAATCGTTTTCCGGGA
CGCCGGCTGGATGATCCTCCAGCGCGGGGATCTCATGCTGGAGTTCTTCGCCCACCCTAGGGGGAGGCTA
ACTGAAACACGGAAGGAGACAATACCGGAAGGAACCCGCGCTATGACGGCAATAAAAAGACAGAATAAAA
CGCACGGTGTTGGGTCGTTTGTTCATAAACGCGGGGTTCGGTCCCAGGGCTGGCACTCTGTCGATACCCC
ACCGAGACCCCATTGGGGCCAATACGCCCGCGTTTCTTCCTTTTCCCCACCCCACCCCCCAAGTTCGGGT
GAAGGCCCAGGGCTCGCAGCCAACGTCGGGGCGGCAGGCCCTGCCATAGCCTCAGGTTACTCATATATAC
TTTAGATTGATTTAAAACTTCATTTTTAATTTAAAAGGATCTAGGTGAAGATCCTTTTTGATAATCTCAT
GACCAAAATCCCTTAACGTGAGTTTTCGTTCCACTGAGCGTCAGACCCCGTAGAAAAGATCAAAGGATCT
TCTTGAGATCCTTTTTTTCTGCGCGTAATCTGCTGCTTGCAAACAAAAAAACCACCGCTACCAGCGGTGG
TTTGTTTGCCGGATCAAGAGCTACCAACTCTTTTTCCGAAGGTAACTGGCTTCAGCAGAGCGCAGATACC
AAATACTGTTCTTCTAGTGTAGCCGTAGTTAGGCCACCACTTCAAGAACTCTGTAGCACCGCCTACATAC
CTCGCTCTGCTAATCCTGTTACCAGTGGCTGCTGCCAGTGGCGATAAGTCGTGTCTTACCGGGTTGGACT
CAAGACGATAGTTACCGGATAAGGCGCAGCGGTCGGGCTGAACGGGGGGTTCGTGCACACAGCCCAGCTT
GGAGCGAACGACCTACACCGAACTGAGATACCTACAGCGTGAGCTATGAGAAAGCGCCACGCTTCCCGAA
GGGAGAAAGGCGGACAGGTATCCGGTAAGCGGCAGGGTCGGAACAGGAGAGCGCACGAGGGAGCTTCCAG
GGGGAAACGCCTGGTATCTTTATAGTCCTGTCGGGTTTCGCCACCTCTGACTTGAGCGTCGATTTTTGTG
ATGCTCGTCAGGGGGGCGGAGCCTATGGAAAAACGCCAGCAACGCGGCCTTTTTACGGTTCCTGGCCTTT
TGCTGGCCTTTTGCTCACATGTTCTTTCCTGCGTTATCCCCTGATTCTGTGGATAACCGTATTACCGCCA
TGCATTAGTTATTAATAGTAATCAATTACGGGGTCATTAGTTCATAGCCCATATATGGAGTTCCGCGTTA
CATAACTTACGGTAAATGGCCCGCCTGGCTGACCGCCCAACGACCCCCGCCCATTGACGTCAATAATGAC
GTATGTTCCCATAGTAACGCCAATAGGGACTTTCCATTGACGTCAATGGGTGGAGTATTTACGGTAAACT
GCCCACTTGGCAGTACATCAAGTGTATCATATGCCAAGTACGCCCCCTATTGACGTCAATGACGGTAAAT
GGCCCGCCTGGCATTATGCCCAGTACATGACCTTATGGGACTTTCCTACTTGGCAGTACATCTACGTATT
AGTCATCGCTATTACCATGGTGATGCGGTTTTGGCAGTACATCAATGGGCGTGGATAGCGGTTTGACTCA
CGGGGATTTCCAAGTCTCCACCCCATTGACGTCAATGGGAGTTTGTTTTGGCACCAAAATCAACGGGACT
TTCCAAAATGTCGTAACAACTCCGCCCCATTGACGCAAATGGGCGGTAGGCGTGTACGGTGGGAGGTCTA
TATAAGCAGAGCTGGTTTAGTGAACCGTCAGATCCGCTAGCGCTACCGGACTCAGATCTCGAGCTCAAGC
TTCGAATTCTGCAGTCGACGGTACCGCCACCATGCCAGAGCCAGCGAAGTCTGCTCCCGCCCCGAAAAAG
GGCTCCAAGAAGGCGGTGACTAAGGCGCAGAAGAAAGGCGGCAAGAAGCGCAAGCGCAGCCGCAAGGAGA
GCTATTCCATCTATGTGTACAAGGTTCTGAAGCAGGTCCACCCTGACACCGGCATTTCGTCCAAGGCCAT
GGGCATCATGAATTCGTTTGTGAACGACATTTTCGAGCGCATCGCAGGTGAGGCTTCCCGCCTGGCGCAT
TACAACAAGCGCTCGACCATCACCTCCAGGGAGATCCAGACGGCCGTGCGCCTGCTGCTGCCTGGGGAGT
TGGCCAAGCACGCCGTGTCCGAGGGTACTAAGGCCATCACCAAGTACACCAGCGCTAAGGATCCACCGGT
CGCCACCATGGACAACACCGAGGACGTCATCAAGGAGTTCATGCAGTTCAAGGTGCGCATGGAGGGCTCC
GTGAACGGCCACTACTTCGAGATCGAGGGCGAGGGCGAGGGCAAGCCCTACGAGGGCACCCAGACCGCCA
AGCTGCAGGTGACCAAGGGCGGCCCCCTGCCCTTCGCCTGGGACATCCTGTCCCCCCAGTTCCAGTACGG
CTCCAAGGCCTACGTGAAGCACCCCGCCGACATCCCCGACTACATGAAGCTGTCCTTCCCCGAGGGCTTC
ACCTGGGAGCGCTCCATGAACTTCGAGGACGGCGGCGTGGTGGAGGTGCAGCAGGACTCCTCCCTGCAGG
ACGGCACCTTCATCTACAAGGTGAAGTTCAAGGGCGTGAACTTCCCCGCCGACGGCCCCGTAATGCAGAA
GAAGACTGCCGGCTGGGAGCCCTCCACCGAGAAGCTGTACCCCCAGGACGGCGTGCTGAAGGGCGAGATC
TCCCACGCCCTGAAGCTGAAGGACGGCGGCCACTACACCTGCGACTTCAAGACCGTGTACAAGGCCAAGA
AGCCCGTGCAGCTGCCCGGCAACCACTACGTGGACTCCAAGCTGGACATCACCAACCACAACGAGGACTA
CACCGTGGTGGAGCAGTACGAGCACGCCGAGGCCCGCCACTCCGGCTCCCAGTAAGCGGCCGCGACTCTA
GATCATAATCAGCCATACCACATTTGTAGAGGTTTTACTTGCTTTAAAAAACCTCCCACACCTCCCCCTG
AACCTGAAACATAAAATGAATGCAATTGTTGTTGTTAACTTGTTTATTGCAGCTTATAATGGTTACAAAT
AAAGCAATAGCATCACAAATTTCACAAATAAAGCATTTTTTTCACTGCATTCTAGTTGTGGTTTGTCCAA
ACTCATCAATGTATCTTAAGGCGTAAATTGTAAGCGTTAATATTTTGTTAAAATTCGCGTTAAATTTTTG
TTAAATCAGCTCATTTTTTAACCAATAGGCCGAAATCGGCAAAATCCCTTATAAATCAAAAGAATAGACC
GAGATAGGGT
[37 nt withheld, positions 4281-4317]
AAAGAACGTGGACTCCAACGTCAAAGG
[49 nt withheld, positions 4345-4393]
T
[91 nt withheld, positions 4395-4485]
G
[124 nt withheld, positions 4487-4610]
CAGGTGGCACTTTTCGGGGAAATGTGCGCGGAACCCCTATTTGTTTATTTTTCTAAATACATTCAAATAT
GTATCCGCTCATGAGACAATAACCCTGATAAATGCTTCAATAATATTGAAAAAGGAAGAGTCCTGAGGCG
GAAAGAACCAGCTGTGGAATGTGTGTCAGTTAGGGTGTGGAAAGTCCCCAGGCTCCCCAGCAGGCAGAAG
TATGCAAAGCATGCATCTCAATTAGTCAGCAACCAGGTGTGGAAAGTCCCCAGGCTCCCCAGCAGGCAGA
AGTATGCAAAGCATGCATCTCAATTAGTCAGCAACCATAGTCCCGCCCCTAACTCCGCCCATCCCGCCCC
TAACTCCGCCCAGTTCCGCCCATTCTCCGCCCCATGGCTGACTAATTTTTTTTATTTATGCAGAGGCCGA
GGCCGCCTCGGCCTCTGAGCTATTCCAGAAGTAG
