>Addgene plasmid #55833 | mDsRed-H2B-6 | depositor partial sequence | sequence record 86742 | insert sequence
CGTCAGATCCGCTAGCGCTACCGGACTCAGATCTCGAGCTCAAGCTTCGAATTCTGCAGTCGACGGTACC
GCCACCATGCCAGAGCCAGCGAAGTCTGCTCCCGCCCCGAAAAAGGGCTCCAAGAAGGCGGTGACTAAGG
CGCAGAAGAAAGGCGGCAAGAAGCGCAAGCGCAGCCGCAAGGAGAGCTATTCCATCTATGTGTACAAGGT
TCTGAAGCAGGTCCACCCTGACACCGGCATTTCGTCCAAGGCCATGGGCATCATGAATTCGTTTGTGAAC
GACATTTTCGAGCGCATCGCAGGTGAGGCTTCCCGCCTGGCGCATTACAACAAGCGCTCGACCATCACCT
CCAGGGAGATCCAGACGGCCGTGCGCCTGCTGCTGCCTGGGGAGTTGGCCAAGCACGCCGTGTCCGAGGG
TACTAAGGCCATCACCAAGTACACCAGCGCTAAGGATCCACCGGTCGCCACCATGGACAACACCGAGGAC
GTCATCAAGGAGTTCATGCAGTTCAAGGTGCGCATGGAGGGCTCCGTGAACGGCCACTACTTCGAGATCG
AGGGCGAGGGCGAGGGCAAGCCCTACGAGGGCACCCAGACCGCCAAGCTGCAGGTGACCAAGGGCGGCCC
CCTGCCCTTCGCCTGGGACATCCTGTCCCCCCAGTTCCAGTACGGCTCCAAGGCCTACGTGAAGCACCCC
GCCGACATCCCCGACTACATGAAGCTGTCCTTCCCCGAGGGCTTCACCTGGGAGCGCTCCATGAACTTCG
AGGACGGCGGCGTGGTGGAGGTGCAGCAGGACTCCTCCCTGCAGGACGGCACCTTCATCTACAAGGTGAA
GTTCAAGGGCGTGAACTTCCCCGCCGACGGCCCCGTAATGCAGAAGAAGACTGCCGGCTGGGAGCCCTCC
ACCGAGAAGCTGTACCCCCAGGACGGCGTGCTGAAGGGCGAGATCTCCCACGCCCTGAAGCTGAAGGACG
GCGGCCACTACACCTGCGACTTCAAGACCGTGTACAAGGCCAAGAAGCCCGTGCAGCTGCCCGGCAACCA
CTACGTGGACTCCAAGCTGGACATCACCAACCACAACGAGGACTACACCGTGGTGGAGCAGTACGAGCAC
GCCGAGGCCCGCCACTCCGGCTCCCAGTAAGCGGCCGCGACTCTAGATCATAATCAGCCATACCACATTT
GTAGAGGTTTTACTTGC
